>Addgene plasmid #126669 | pMT mCherry-CaaX | addgene full sequence | sequence record 251761 | Addgene NGS Result
AAATACCGCATCAGGCGCCATTCGCCATTCAGGCTGCGCAACTGTTGGGAAGGGCGATCGGTGCGGGCCT
CTTCGCTATTACGCCAGCTGGCGAAAGGGGGATGTGCTGCAAGGCGATTAAGTTGGGTAACGCCAGGGTT
TTCCCAGTCACGACGTTGTAAAACGACGGCCAGTGAATTAATTCGTTGCAGGACAGGATGTGGTGCCCGA
TGTGACTAGCTCTTTGCTGCAGGCCGTCCTATCCTCTGGTTCCGATAAGAGACCCAGAACTCCGGCCCCC
CACCGCCCACCGCCACCCCCATACATATGTGGTACGCAAGTAAGAGTGCCTGCGCATGCCCCATGTGCCC
CACCAAGAGCTTTGCATCCCATACAAGTCCCCAAAGTGGAGAACCGAACCAATTCTTCGCGGGCAGAACA
AAAGCTTCTGCACACGTCTCCACTCGAATTTGGAGCCGGCCGGCGTGTGCAAAAGAGGTGAATCGAACGA
AAGACCCGTGTGTAAAGCCGCGTTTCCAAAATGTATAAAACCGAGAGCATCTGGCCAATGTGCATCAGTT
GTGGTCAGCAGCAAAATCAAGTGAATCATCTCAGTGCAACTAAAGGGGGGATCTAGATCGGGGTACCTAC
TAGTCAAATGGTGAGCAAGGGCGAGGAGGATAACATGGCCATCATCAAGGAGTTCATGCGCTTCAAGGTG
CACATGGAGGGCTCCGTGAACGGCCACGAGTTCGAGATCGAGGGCGAGGGCGAGGGCCGCCCCTACGAGG
GCACCCAGACCGCCAAGCTGAAGGTGACCAAGGGTGGCCCCCTGCCCTTCGCCTGGGACATCCTGTCCCC
TCAGTTCATGTACGGCTCCAAGGCCTACGTGAAGCACCCCGCCGACATCCCCGACTACTTGAAGCTGTCC
TTCCCCGAGGGCTTCAAGTGGGAGCGCGTGATGAACTTCGAGGACGGCGGCGTGGTGACCGTGACCCAGG
ACTCCTCCCTGCAGGACGGCGAGTTCATCTACAAGGTGAAGCTGCGCGGCACCAACTTCCCCTCCGACGG
CCCCGTAATGCAGAAGAAGACCATGGGCTGGGAGGCCTCCTCCGAGCGGATGTACCCCGAGGACGGCGCC
CTGAAGGGCGAGATCAAGCAGAGGCTGAAGCTGAAGGACGGCGGCCACTACGACGCTGAGGTCAAGACCA
CCTACAAGGCCAAGAAGCCCGTGCAGCTGCCCGGCGCCTACAACGTCAACATCAAGTTGGACATCACCTC
CCACAACGAGGACTACACCATCGTGGAACAGTACGAACGCGCCGAGGGCCGCCACTCCACCGGCGGCATG
GACGAGCTGTACAAGCTCGAGAAAATGTCCAAGGATGGTAAGAAAAAGAAGAAGAAGTCAAAAACCAAGT
GTGTTATCATGTAAGTTTAAACGCCCGCTGATCAGCCTCGACTGTGCCTTCTAAGATCCAGACATGATAA
GATACATTGATGAGTTTGGACAAACCACAACTAGAATGCAGTGAAAAAAATGCTTTATTTGTGAAATTTG
TGATGCTATTGCTTTATTTGTAACCATTATAAGCTGCAATAAACAAGTTAACTCTAGAGGATCCGGTGCG
TGGTGGTTTCATGCTTCTGGGAACGGCAAATGGGTTTAGGATTGGGAACCCCTCATCATCTGTTGGAATA
TACTATTCAACCTACAAAAGTAACGTTAAACAACACTACTTTATATTTGATATGAATGGCCACACCTTTT
ATGCCATAAAACATATTGTAAGAGAATACCACTCTTTTTATTCCTTCTTTCCTTCTTGTACGTTTTTTGC
TGTAAGTAGGTCGTGGTGCTGGTGTTGCAGTTGAAATAACTTAAAATATAAATCATAAAACTCAAACATA
AACTTGACTATTTATTTATTTATTAAGAAAGGAAATATAAATTATAAATTACAACAGATCCCCCGGGCTG
CAGGAATTCGATAGCTTGCATGCCTGCAGGTCGGCCGCCACGACCGGTGCCGCCACCATCCCCTGACCCA
CGCCCCTGACCCCTCACAAGGAGACGACCTTCCATGACCGAGTACAAGCCCACGGTGCGCCTCGCCACCC
GCGACGACGTCCCCCGGGCCGTACGCACCCTCGCCGCCGCGTTCGCCGACTACCCCGCCACGCGCCACAC
CGTCGACCCGGACCGCCACATCGAGCGGGTCACCGAGCTGCAAGAACTCTTCCTCACGCGCGTCGGGCTC
GACATCGGCAAGGTGTGGGTCGCGGACGACGGCGCCGCGGTGGCGGTCTGGACCACGCCGGAGAGCGTCG
AAGCGGGGGCGGTGTTCGCCGAGATCGGCCCGCGCATGGCCGAGTTGAGCGGTTCCCGGCTGGCCGCGCA
GCAACAGATGGAAGGCCTCCTGGCGCCGCACCGGCCCAAGGAGCCCGCGTGGTTCCTGGCCACCGTCGGC
GTCTCGCCCGACCACCAGGGCAAGGGTCTGGGCAGCGCCGTCGTGCTCCCCGGAGTGGAGGCGGCCGAGC
GCGCCGGGGTGCCCGCCTTCCTGGAGACCTCCGCGCCCCGCAACCTCCCCTTCTACGAGCGGCTCGGCTT
CACCGTCACCGCCGACGTCGAGGTGCCCGAAGGACCGCGCACCTGGTGCATGACCCGCAAGCCCGGTGCC
TGACGCCCGCCCCACGACCCGCAGCGCCCGACCGAAAGGAGCGCACGACCCCATGGCTCCGACCGAAGCC
ACCCGGGGCGGCCCCGCCGACCCCGCACCCGCCCCCGAGGCCCACCGACTCTAGATCAAGCTTATCGATA
CCGTCGACCTCGAGGCCAGCTAGCTTGAACTTGTTTATTGCAGCTTATAATGGTTACAAATAAAGCAATA
GCATCACAAATTTCACAAATAAAGCATTTTTTTCACTGCATTCTAGTTGTGGTTTGTCCAAACTCATCAA
TGTATCTTATCATGTCTGGATCGGGTACCCAATTGCATTCATTTTATGTTTCAGGTTCAGGGGGAGGTGT
GGGAGGTTTTTTAAAGCAAGTAAAACCTCTACAAATGTGGTATGGCTGATTATGATCAGTCGACCTGCAG
GCATGCAAGCTTGGCGTAATCATGGTCATAGCTGTTTCCTGTGTGAAATTGTTATCCGCTCACAATTCCA
CACAACATACGAGCCGGAAGCATAAAGTGTAAAGCCTGGGGTGCCTAATGAGTGAGCTAACTCACATTAA
TTGCGTTGCGCTCACTGCCCGCTTTCCAGTCGGGAAACCTGTCGTGCCAGCTGCATTAATGAATCGGCCA
ACGCGCGGGGAGAGGCGGTTTGCGTATTGGGCGCTCTTCCGCTTCCTCGCTCACTGACTCGCTGCGCTCG
GTCGTTCGGCTGCGGCGAGCGGTATCAGCTCACTCAAAGGCGGTAATACGGTTATCCACAGAATCAGGGG
ATAACGCAGGAAAGAACATGTGAGCAAAAGGCCAGCAAAAGGCCAGGAACCGTAAAAAGGCCGCGTTGCT
GGCGTTTTTCCATAGGCTCCGCCCCCCTGACGAGCATCACAAAAATCGACGCTCAAGTCAGAGGTGGCGA
AACCCGACAGGACTATAAAGATACCAGGCGTTTCCCCCTGGAAGCTCCCTCGTGCGCTCTCCTGTTCCGA
CCCTGCCGCTTACCGGATACCTGTCCGCCTTTCTCCCTTCGGGAAGCGTGGCGCTTTCTCATAGCTCACG
CTGTAGGTATCTCAGTTCGGTGTAGGTCGTTCGCTCCAAGCTGGGCTGTGTGCACGAACCCCCCGTTCAG
CCCGACCGCTGCGCCTTATCCGGTAACTATCGTCTTGAGTCCAACCCGGTAAGACACGACTTATCGCCAC
TGGCAGCAGCCACTGGTAACAGGATTAGCAGAGCGAGGTATGTAGGCGGTGCTACAGAGTTCTTGAAGTG
GTGGCCTAACTACGGCTACACTAGAAGAACAGTATTTGGTATCTGCGCTCTGCTGAAGCCAGTTACCTTC
GGAAAAAGAGTTGGTAGCTCTTGATCCGGCAAACAAACCACCGCTGGTAGCGGTGGTTTTTTTGTTTGCA
AGCAGCAGATTACGCGCAGAAAAAAAGGATCTCAAGAAGATCCTTTGATCTTTTCTACGGGGTCTGACGC
TCAGTGGAACGAAAACTCACGTTAAGGGATTTTGGTCATGAGATTATCAAAAAGGATCTTCACCTAGATC
CTTTTAAATTAAAAATGAAGTTTTAAATCAATCTAAAGTATATATGAGTAAACTTGGTCTGACAGTTACC
AATGCTTAATCAGTGAGGCACCTATCTCAGCGATCTGTCTATTTCGTTCATCCATAGTTGCCTGACTCCC
CGTCGTGTAGATAACTACGATACGGGAGGGCTTACCATCTGGCCCCAGTGCTGCAATGATACCGCGAGAC
CCACGCTCACCGGCTCCAGATTTATCAGCAATAAACCAGCCAGCCGGAAGGGCCGAGCGCAGAAGTGGTC
CTGCAACTTTATCCGCCTCCATCCAGTCTATTAATTGTTGCCGGGAAGCTAGAGTAAGTAGTTCGCCAGT
TAATAGTTTGCGCAACGTTGTTGCCATTGCTACAGGCATCGTGGTGTCACGCTCGTCGTTTGGTATGGCT
TCATTCAGCTCCGGTTCCCAACGATCAAGGCGAGTTACATGATCCCCCATGTTGTGCAAAAAAGCGGTTA
GCTCCTTCGGTCCTCCGATCGTTGTCAGAAGTAAGTTGGCCGCAGTGTTATCACTCATGGTTATGGCAGC
ACTGCATAATTCTCTTACTGTCATGCCATCCGTAAGATGCTTTTCTGTGACTGGTGAGTACTCAACCAAG
TCATTCTGAGAATAGTGTATGCGGCGACCGAGTTGCTCTTGCCCGGCGTCAATACGGGATAATACCGCGC
CACATAGCAGAACTTTAAAAGTGCTCATCATTGGAAAACGTTCTTCGGGGCGAAAACTCTCAAGGATCTT
ACCGCTGTTGAGATCCAGTTCGATGTAACCCACTCGTGCACCCAACTGATCTTCAGCATCTTTTACTTTC
ACCAGCGTTTCTGGGTGAGCAAAAACAGGAAGGCAAAATGCCGCAAAAAAGGGAATAAGGGCGACACGGA
AATGTTGAATACTCATACTCTTCCTTTTTCAATATTATTGAAGCATTTATCAGGGTTATTGTCTCATGAG
CGGATACATATTTGAATGTATTTAGAAAAATAAACAAATAGGGGTTCCGCGCACATTTCCCCGAAAAGTG
CCACCTGACGTCTAAGAAACCATTATTATCATGACATTAACCTATAAAAATAGGCGTATCACGAGGCCCT
TTCGTCTCGCGCGTTTCGGTGATGACGGTGAAAACCTCTGACACATGCAGCTCCCGGAGACGGTCACAGC
TTGTCTGTAAGCGGATGCCGGGAGCAGACAAGCCCGTCAGGGCGCGTCAGCGGGTGTTGGCGGGTGTCGG
GGCTGGCTTAACTATGCGGCATCAGAGCAGATTGTACTGAGAGTGCACCATATGCGGTGTGAAATACCGC
ACAGATGCGTAAGGAGA
Features (pLannotate 1.2.2; 22 found; start..end, strand, type, name):
     21..178     -  CDS            lacZα (fragment): LacZα fragment of β-galactosidase; lacZ fragment
    180..606     +  promoter       MT promoter: Drosophila metallothionein promoter
    638..1345    +  CDS            mCherry: mCherry is a basic (constitutively fluorescent) red fluorescent protein published in 2004, derived from Discosoma sp.. It is reported to be a very rapidly-maturing monomer with low acid sensitivity.
   1455..1589    -  polyA_signal   SV40 poly(A) signal: SV40 polyadenylation signal
   1671..1947    +  promoter       copia promoter: strong promoter from the Drosophila transposable element copia (Sinclair et al., 1986)
   1947..1973    +  misc_feature   MCS (fragment): pBluescript multiple cloning site
   1973..1993    -  misc_feature   MCS (fragment): pUC18/19 multiple cloning site
   2064..2663    +  CDS            PuroR: puromycin N-acetyltransferase; pac from Streptomyces alboniger; confers resistance to puromycin
   2713..2778    +  CDS            dmpM (fragment): DMPM_STRAD - Protein inferred from homology: Swiss-Prot protein existence level 3. From Streptomyces alboniger.
   2785..2815    +  misc_feature   MCS (fragment): pBluescript multiple cloning site
   2828..2962    +  polyA_signal   SV40 poly(A) signal: SV40 polyadenylation signal
   2984..3068    -  CDS            large T antigen (fragment): large T antigen from SV40 (simian virus 40)
   3068..3092    +  misc_feature   MCS (fragment): pUC18/19 multiple cloning site
   3129..3145    -  protein_bind   lac operator: The lac repressor binds to the lac operator to inhibit transcription in E. coli. This inhibition can be relieved by adding lactose or isopropyl-β-D-thiogalactopyranoside (IPTG). lac repressor encoded by lacI
   3153..3183    -  promoter       lac promoter: promoter for the E. coli lac operon
   3198..3219    -  protein_bind   CAP binding site: CAP binding activates transcription in the presence of cAMP. E. coli catabolite activator protein
   3232..3324    -  CDS            lacI (fragment): lac repressor; lacI; The lac repressor binds to the lac operator to inhibit transcription in E. coli. This inhibition can be relieved by adding lactose or isopropyl-β-D-thiogalactopyranoside (IPTG).
   3507..4095    -  rep_origin     ori: high-copy-number ColE1/pMB1/pBR322/pUC origin of replication
   4266..5126    -  CDS            AmpR: β-lactamase; bla; confers resistance to ampicillin, carbenicillin, and related antibiotics
   5127..5231    -  promoter       AmpR promoter: bla
   5326..5361    +  CDS            rop (fragment): Rop protein, which maintains plasmids at low copy number; rop
   5463..15      +  misc_feature   bom (fragment) (across the origin): basis of mobility region from pBR322
