[The description below was written by a language model from this plasmid's Addgene catalogue record and pLannotate feature annotations shown in this document.]
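Description:
pMT mCherry-CaaX is an insect-cell expression plasmid built on the pMT backbone for inducible production of a membrane-targeted red fluorescent protein in Drosophila S2 cells. In bacteria it is maintained as a high-copy plasmid through a ColE1/pUC-type origin and selected with ampicillin via the β-lactamase gene and its native promoter. Leftover cloning-vector elements (lacZα, lacI and rop fragments, the lac promoter/operator, multiple-cloning-site remnants, a partial bom region) are also annotated but have no evident role in the construct's function.

The payload is driven by the Drosophila metallothionein (MT) promoter, which is largely silent until activated by heavy-metal ions such as copper, allowing expression to be switched on when required. Immediately downstream lies the mCherry coding sequence, followed by an SV40 polyadenylation signal. The CaaX element named in the insert is not separately annotated in the feature table. It presumably sits in the short unannotated stretch just after mCherry, where a C-terminal CaaX box would direct prenylation and anchor the fluorophore to the inner leaflet of cellular membranes. The record does not state which protein the CaaX motif derives from. A second cassette places the puromycin N-acetyltransferase gene under the strong copia transposon promoter with its own SV40 poly(A) signal, so that stably transfected S2 cells can be selected with puromycin.

The construct serves as an inducible plasma-membrane marker for live-cell fluorescence imaging in S2 cells. It was deposited with a study of Draper receptor signalling during apoptotic cell engulfment.
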