Addgene plasmid #126669: pMT mCherry-CaaX
Purpose: Inducible expression of mCherry-CaaX in S2 cells
Depositing lab: Ron Vale. Depositing organization: University of California, San Francisco (UCSF). Publication: Spatial control of Draper receptor signaling initiates apoptotic cell engulfment. Williamson AP, Vale RD. J Cell Biol. 2018 Nov 5;217(11):3977-3992. doi: 10.1083/jcb.201711175. Epub 2018 Aug 23. PubMed 30139739.
Backbone
  Vector backbone: pMT
  Vector type: Insect Expression
Growth in bacteria
  Bacterial resistance: Ampicillin, 100 μg/mL
  Growth temperature: 37°C
  Growth strain: DH5alpha
  Copy number: High Copy
Gene/Insert
  Gene/Insert name: mCherry-CaaX
  Cloning method: Gibson Cloning
  Sequencing primers: 5′ CATCTCAGTGCAACTAAA
Terms and licenses: Academic/Nonprofit Terms; Industry Terms: Not Available to Industry
How to cite: pMT mCherry-CaaX was a gift from Ron Vale (Addgene plasmid # 126669 ; http://n2t.net/addgene:126669 ; RRID:Addgene_126669)
