>Addgene plasmid #126669 | pMT mCherry-CaaX | depositor partial sequence | sequence record 246067 | partial insert sequence
TCAATGGTGAGCAAGGGCGAGGAGGATAACATGGCCATCATCAAGGAGTTCATGCGCTTCAAGGTGCACA
TGGAGGGCTCCGTGAACGGCCACGAGTTCGAGATCGAGGGCGAGGGCGAGGGCCGCCCCTACGAGGGCAC
CCAGACCGCCAAGCTGAAGGTGACCAAGGGTGGCCCCCTGCCCTTCGCCTGGGACATCCTGTCCCCTCAG
TTCATGTACGGCTCCAAGGCCTACGTGAAGCACCCCGCCGACATCCCCGACTACTTGAAGCTGTCCTTCC
CCGAGGGCTTCAAGTGGGAGCGCGTGATGAACTTCGAGGACGGCGGCGTGGTGACCGTGACCCAGGACTC
CTCCCTGCAGGACGGCGAGTTCATCTACAAGGTGAAGCTGCGCGGCACCAACTTCCCCTCCGACGGCCCC
GTAATGCAGAAGAAGACCATGGGCTGGGAGGCCTCCTCCGAGCGGATGTACCCCGAGGACGGCGCCCTGA
AGGGCGAGATCAAGCAGAGGCTGAAGCTGAAGGACGGCGGCCACTACGACGCTGAGGTCAAGACCACCTA
CAAGGCCAAGAAGCCCGTGCAGCTGCCCGGCGCCTACAACGTCAACATCAAGTTGGACATCACCTCCCAC
AACGAGGACTACACCATCGTGGAACAGTACGAACGCGCCGAGGGCCGCCACTCCACCGGCGGCATGGACG
AGCTGTACAAGCTCGAGAAAATGTCCAAGGATGGTAAGAAAAAGAAGAAGAAGTCAAAAACCAAGTGTGT
T
